Addgene plasmid #102670: pZH517
Purpose: Tetracycline inducible expression of GFPmut2 using autoregulation; strong ribosome binding site; GFPmut2 ORF can be replaced with gene of interest by isothermal assembly
Depositing lab: Zach Hensel. Depositing organization: Universidade Nova de Lisboa, Instituto de Tecnologia Quimica e Biologica Antonio Xavier NOVA (ITQB NOVA). Publication: A plasmid-based Escherichia coli gene expression system with cell-to-cell variation below the extrinsic noise limit. Hensel Z. PLoS One. 2017 Oct 30;12(10):e0187259. doi: 10.1371/journal.pone.0187259. eCollection 2017. PONE-D-17-11810 PubMed 29084263.
Backbone
  Vector backbone: pUC57 (ori changed to p15A)
  Backbone manufacturer: Genewiz
  Vector type: Bacterial Expression
Growth in bacteria
  Bacterial resistance: Ampicillin, 100 μg/mL
  Growth temperature: 37°C
  Growth strain: DH5alpha
  Copy number: Low Copy
Gene/Insert
  Gene/Insert name: GFPmut2
  Species: Synthetic
  Insert size (bp): 714
  Cloning method: Gibson Cloning
Terms and licenses: Academic/Nonprofit Terms; Industry Terms: Not Available to Industry
Depositor comments: Additional Insert: TetR . Please visit https://www.biorxiv.org/content/early/2017/09/23/192963 for bioRxiv preprint.
How to cite: pZH517 was a gift from Zach Hensel (Addgene plasmid # 102670 ; http://n2t.net/addgene:102670 ; RRID:Addgene_102670)
