[The description below was written by a language model from this plasmid's Addgene catalogue record and pLannotate feature annotations shown in this document.]
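Description:
pZH517 is a 4.3 kb bacterial expression plasmid for Escherichia coli, built on a pUC57 backbone in which the original origin has been exchanged for the p15A origin. This gives a low-to-medium copy number and compatibility with ColE1-type plasmids. Selection is by ampicillin through the β-lactamase gene (AmpR) and its native promoter. The feature table also picks up short backbone remnants: fragments of lacI, the lac promoter/operator and CAP site, rop, bom, RSF-like origin sequence and a piece of a multiple cloning site. These appear to be vestigial and not part of the functional design.

The payload consists of two tandem transcription units in the same orientation, each driven by its own copy of the PLtetO-1 promoter, a phage lambda PL derivative carrying tet operator sites. The first unit expresses GFPmut2, a rapidly maturing Aequorea-derived green fluorescent protein (714 bp ORF), which the record says is translated from a strong ribosome binding site. The second expresses the TetR repressor. rrnB T1 terminator elements are annotated after each coding sequence, the one following GFPmut2 on the reverse strand. Because TetR represses the promoter that drives its own synthesis as well as the reporter promoter, the circuit is negatively autoregulated. Adding tetracycline or an analogue lowers TetR's operator affinity and induces both genes together.

According to the deposit information, this autoregulated design provides tetracycline-inducible expression, and the associated publication concerns low cell-to-cell variation in E. coli gene expression. The GFPmut2 ORF serves both as a reporter and as a placeholder that can be replaced with a gene of interest by isothermal (Gibson) assembly.
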