Features (pLannotate 1.2.2; 19 found; start..end, strand, type, name):
      1..74      +  promoter       PLtetO-1 promoter: modified phage lambda PL promoter with tet operator sites (Lutz and Bujard, 1997)
    104..817     +  CDS            GFPmut2: GFPmut2 is a basic (constitutively fluorescent) green fluorescent protein published in 1996, derived from Aequorea victoria. It is reported to be a very rapidly-maturing weak dimer.
    830..873     -  terminator     rrnB T1 terminator: Escherichia coli rrnB; transcription terminator T1 from the E. coli rrnB gene
    874..947     +  promoter       PLtetO-1 promoter: modified phage lambda PL promoter with tet operator sites (Lutz and Bujard, 1997)
    962..1582    +  CDS            tetR: TETR2_ECOLX - Experimental evidence at protein level: Swiss-Prot protein existence level 1. TetR is the repressor of the tetracycline resistance element; its N-terminal region forms a helix-turn-helix structure and binds DNA. Binding of tetracycline to TetR reduces the repressor affinity for the tetracycline resistance gene (tetA) promoter operator sites. From Escherichia coli.
   1589..1606    -  misc_feature   MCS (fragment): pBluescript multiple cloning site
   1630..1676    +  terminator     rrnB T1 terminator: transcription terminator T1 from the E. coli rrnB gene
   1719..1735    -  protein_bind   lac operator: The lac repressor binds to the lac operator to inhibit transcription in E. coli. This inhibition can be relieved by adding lactose or isopropyl-β-D-thiogalactopyranoside (IPTG). lac repressor encoded by lacI
   1743..1773    -  promoter       lac promoter: promoter for the E. coli lac operon
   1788..1809    -  protein_bind   CAP binding site: CAP binding activates transcription in the presence of cAMP. E. coli catabolite activator protein
   1822..1914    -  CDS            lacI (fragment): lac repressor; lacI; The lac repressor binds to the lac operator to inhibit transcription in E. coli. This inhibition can be relieved by adding lactose or isopropyl-β-D-thiogalactopyranoside (IPTG).
   1916..2049    -  rep_origin     RSF ori (fragment): Plasmids containing the RSF 1030 origin of replication can be propagated in E. coli cells that contain additional plasmids with compatible origins.
   2086..2107    +  misc_feature   bom (fragment): basis of mobility region from pBR322
   2206..2261    -  rep_origin     RSF ori (fragment): Plasmids containing the RSF 1030 origin of replication can be propagated in E. coli cells that contain additional plasmids with compatible origins.
   2349..2894    -  rep_origin     p15A ori: Plasmids containing the medium-copy-number p15A origin of replication can be propagated in E. coli cells that contain a second plasmid with the ColE1 origin.
   3085..3945    -  CDS            AmpR: β-lactamase; bla; confers resistance to ampicillin, carbenicillin, and related antibiotics
   3946..4050    -  promoter       AmpR promoter: bla
   4145..4180    +  CDS            rop (fragment): Rop protein, which maintains plasmids at low copy number; rop
   4282..4333    +  misc_feature   bom (fragment): basis of mobility region from pBR322
>Addgene plasmid #102670 | pZH517 | addgene full sequence | sequence record 199582 | Addgene NGS Result
TCCCTATCAGTGATAGAGATTGACATCCCTATCAGTGATAGAGATACTGAGCACATCAGCAGGACGCACT
GACCGAATTCATTAAAGAGGAGAAAGGTACCGCATGAGTAAAGGAGAAGAACTTTTCACTGGAGTTGTCC
CAATTCTTGTTGAATTAGATGGTGATGTTAATGGGCACAAATTTTCTGTCAGTGGAGAGGGTGAAGGTGA
TGCAACATACGGAAAACTTACCCTTAAATTTATTTGCACTACTGGAAAACTACCTGTTCCATGGCCAACA
CTTGTCACTACTTTCGCGTATGGTCTTCAATGCTTTGCGAGATACCCAGATCATATGAAACAGCATGACT
TTTTCAAGAGTGCCATGCCCGAAGGTTATGTACAGGAAAGAACTATATTTTTCAAAGATGACGGGAACTA
CAAGACACGTGCTGAAGTCAAGTTTGAAGGTGATACCCTTGTTAATAGAATCGAGTTAAAAGGTATTGAT
TTTAAAGAAGATGGAAACATTCTTGGACACAAATTGGAATACAACTATAACTCACACAATGTATACATCA
TGGCAGACAAACAAAAGAATGGAATCAAAGTTAACTTCAAAATTAGACACAACATTGAAGATGGAAGCGT
TCAACTAGCAGACCATTATCAACAAAATACTCCAATTGGCGATGGCCCTGTCCTTTTACCAGACAACCAT
TACCTGTCCACACAATCTGCCCTTTCGAAAGATCCCAACGAAAAGAGAGACCACATGGTCCTTCTTGAGT
TTGTAACAGCTGCTGGGATTACACATGGCATGGATGAACTATACAAATAATAATCTAGCATAAAACGAAA
GGCTCAGTCGAAAGACTGGGCCTTTCGTTTTATTCCCTATCAGTGATAGAGATTGACATCCCTATCAGTG
ATAGAGATACTGAGCACATCAGCAGGACGCACTGACCAGGAGGATTTCACCATGTCTAGATTAGATAAAA
GTAAAGTGATTAACAGCGCATTAGAGCTGCTTAATGAGGTCGGAATCGAAGGTTTAACAACCCGTAAACT
CGCCCAGAAGCTAGGTGTAGAGCAGCCTACATTGTATTGGCATGTAAAAAATAAGCGGGCTTTGCTCGAC
GCCTTAGCCATTGAGATGTTAGATAGGCACCATACTCACTTTTGCCCTTTAGAAGGGGAAAGCTGGCAAG
ATTTTTTACGTAATAACGCTAAAAGTTTTAGATGTGCTTTACTAAGTCATCGCGATGGAGCAAAAGTACA
TTTAGGTACACGGCCTACAGAAAAACAGTATGAAACTCTCGAAAATCAATTAGCCTTTTTATGCCAACAA
GGTTTTTCACTAGAGAATGCATTATATGCACTCAGCGCTGTGGGGCATTTTACTTTAGGTTGCGTATTGG
AAGATCAAGAGCATCAAGTCGCTAAAGAAGAAAGGGAAACACCTACTACTGATAGTATGCCGCCATTATT
ACGACAAGCTATCGAATTATTTGATCACCAAGGTGCAGAGCCAGCCTTCTTATTCGGCCTTGAATTGATC
ATCTGCGGATTAGAAAAACAACTTAAATGTGAAAGTGGGTCTTAATAACTGCAGCCCGGGGGATCCCATG
GTACGCGTGCTAGAGGCATCAAATAAAACGAAAGGCTCAGTCGAAAGACTGGGCCTTTCGTTTTATAAGC
TTGGCGTAATCATGGTCATAGCTGTTTCCTGTGTGAAATTGTTATCCGCTCACAATTCCACACAACATAC
GAGCCGGAAGCATAAAGTGTAAAGCCTGGGGTGCCTAATGAGTGAGCTAACTCACATTAATTGCGTTGCG
CTCACTGCCCGCTTTCCAGTCGGGAAACCTGTCGTGCCAGCTGCATTAATGAATCGGCCAACGCGCGGGG
AGAGGCGGTTTGCGTATTGGGCGCTCTTCCGCTTCCTCGCTCACTGACTCGCTGCGCTCGGTCGTTCGGC
TGCGGCGAGCGGTATCAGCTCACTCAAAGGCGGTAATACGGTTATCCACAGAATCAGGGGATAACGCAGG
AAAGAACATGTGAGCAAAAGGCCAGCAAAAGGCCAGGAACCGTAAAAAGGCGCGCTAGCGGAGTGTATAC
TGGCTTACTATGTTGGCACTGATGAGGGTGTCAGTGAAGTGCTTCATGTGGCAGGAGAAAAAAGGCTGCA
CCGGTGCGTCAGCAGAATATGTGATACAGGATATATTCCGCTTCCTCGCTCACTGACTCGCTACGCTCGG
TCGTTCGACTGCGGCGAGCGGAAATGGCTTACGAACGGGGCGGAGATTTCCTGGAAGATGCCAGGAAGAT
ACTTAACAGGGAAGTGAGAGGGCCGCGGCAAAGCCGTTTTTCCATAGGCTCCGCCCCCCTGACAAGCATC
ACGAAATCTGACGCTCAAATCAGTGGTGGCGAAACCCGACAGGACTATAAAGATACCAGGCGTTTCCCCC
TGGCGGCTCCCTCGTGCGCTCTCCTGTTCCTGCCTTTCGGTTTACCGGTGTCATTCCGCTGTTATGGCCG
CGTTTGTCTCATTCCACGCCTGACACTCAGTTCCGGGTAGGCAGTTCGCTCCAAGCTGGACTGTATGCAC
GAACCCCCCGTTCAGTCCGACCGCTGCGCCTTATCCGGTAACTATCGTCTTGAGTCCAACCCGGAAAGAC
ATGCAAAAGCACCACTGGCAGCAGCCACTGGTAATTGATTTAGAGGAGTTAGTCTTGAAGTCATGCGCCG
GTTAAGGCTAAACTGAAAGGACAAGTTTTGGTGACTGCGCTCCTCCAAGCCAGTTACCTCGGTTCAAAGA
GTTGGTAGCTCAGAGAACCTTCGAAAAACCGCCCTGCAAGGCGGTTTTTTCGTTTTCAGAGCAAGAGATT
ACGCGCAGACCAAAACGATCTCAAGAAGATCATCTTATTAATCAGATAAAATATAGATCTTTTCTACGGG
GTCTGACGCTCAGTGGAACGAAAACTCACGTTAAGGGATTTTGGTCATGAGATTATCAAAAAGGATCTTC
ACCTAGATCCTTTTAAATTAAAAATGAAGTTTTAAATCAATCTAAAGTATATATGAGTAAACTTGGTCTG
ACAGTTACCAATGCTTAATCAGTGAGGCACCTATCTCAGCGATCTGTCTATTTCGTTCATCCATAGTTGC
CTGACTCCCCGTCGTGTAGATAACTACGATACGGGAGGGCTTACCATCTGGCCCCAGTGCTGCAATGATA
CCGCGAGACCCACGCTCACCGGCTCCAGATTTATCAGCAATAAACCAGCCAGCCGGAAGGGCCGAGCGCA
GAAGTGGTCCTGCAACTTTATCCGCCTCCATCCAGTCTATTAATTGTTGCCGGGAAGCTAGAGTAAGTAG
TTCGCCAGTTAATAGTTTGCGCAACGTTGTTGCCATTGCTACAGGCATCGTGGTGTCACGCTCGTCGTTT
GGTATGGCTTCATTCAGCTCCGGTTCCCAACGATCAAGGCGAGTTACATGATCCCCCATGTTGTGCAAAA
AAGCGGTTAGCTCCTTCGGTCCTCCGATCGTTGTCAGAAGTAAGTTGGCCGCAGTGTTATCACTCATGGT
TATGGCAGCACTGCATAATTCTCTTACTGTCATGCCATCCGTAAGATGCTTTTCTGTGACTGGTGAGTAC
TCAACCAAGTCATTCTGAGAATAGTGTATGCGGCGACCGAGTTGCTCTTGCCCGGCGTCAATACGGGATA
ATACCGCGCCACATAGCAGAACTTTAAAAGTGCTCATCATTGGAAAACGTTCTTCGGGGCGAAAACTCTC
AAGGATCTTACCGCTGTTGAGATCCAGTTCGATGTAACCCACTCGTGCACCCAACTGATCTTCAGCATCT
TTTACTTTCACCAGCGTTTCTGGGTGAGCAAAAACAGGAAGGCAAAATGCCGCAAAAAAGGGAATAAGGG
CGACACGGAAATGTTGAATACTCATACTCTTCCTTTTTCAATATTATTGAAGCATTTATCAGGGTTATTG
TCTCATGAGCGGATACATATTTGAATGTATTTAGAAAAATAAACAAATAGGGGTTCCGCGCACATTTCCC
CGAAAAGTGCCACCTGACGTCTAAGAAACCATTATTATCATGACATTAACCTATAAAAATAGGCGTATCA
CGAGGCCCTTTCGTCTCGCGCGTTTCGGTGATGACGGTGAAAACCTCTGACACATGCAGCTCCCGGAGAC
GGTCACAGCTTGTCTGTAAGCGGATGCCGGGAGCAGACAAGCCCGTCAGGGCGCGTCAGCGGGTGTTGGC
GGGTGTCGGGGCTGGCTTAACTATGCGGCATCAGAGCAGATTGTACTGAGAGTGCACCATATG
