>Addgene plasmid #102670 | pZH517 | depositor partial sequence | sequence record 194043 | sequencing results
ANNNNNNNNNNNGCTGCTCTACACCTAGCTTCTGGGCGAGTTTACGGGTTGTTAAACCTTCGATTCCGAC
CTCATTAAGCAGCTCTAATGCGCTGTTAATCACTTTACTTTTATCTAATCTAGACATGGTGAAATCCTCC
TGGTCAGTGCGTCCTGCTGATGTGCTCAGTATCTCTATCACTGATAGGGATGTCAATCTCTATCACTGAT
AGGGAATAAAACGAAAGGCCCAGTCTTTCGACTGAGCCTTTCGTTTTATGCTAGATTATTATTTGTATAG
TTCATCCATGCCATGTGTAATCCCAGCAGCTGTTACAAACTCAAGAAGGACCATGTGGTCTCTCTTTTCG
TTGGGATCTTTCGAAAGGGCAGATTGTGTGGACAGGTAATGGTTGTCTGGTAAAAGGACAGGGCCATCGC
CAATTGGAGTATTTTGTTGATAATGGTCTGCTAGTTGAACGCTTCCATCTTCAATGTTGTGTCTAATTTT
GAAGTTAACTTTGATTCCATTCTTTTGTTTGTCTGCCATGATGTATACATTGTGTGAGTTATAGTTGTAT
TCCAATTTGTGTCCAAGAATGTTTCCATCTTCTTTAAAATCAATACCTTTTAACTCGATTCTATTAACAA
GGGTATCACCTTCAAACTTGACTTCAGCACGTGTCTTGTAGTTCCCGTCATCTTTGAAAAATATAGTTCT
TTCCTGTACATAACCTTCGGGCATGGCACTCTTGAAAAAGTCATGCTGTTTCATATGATCTGGGTATCTC
GCAAAGCATTGAAGACCATACGCGAAAGTAGTGACAAGTGTTGGCCATGGAACAGGTAGTTTTCCAGTAG
TGCAAATAAATTTAAGGGTAAGTTTTCCGTATGTTGCATCACCTTCACCCTCTCCACTGACAGAAAATTT
GTGCCCATTAACATCACCATCTAATTCAACAAGAATTGGGACAACTCCAGTGAAAAGTTCTTCTCCTTTA
CTCATGCGGTACCTTTCTCCTCTTTAATGAATTCGGTCAGTGCGTCCTGCTGATGTGCTCAGTATCTCTA
TCACTGATAGGGATGTCAATCTCTATCACTGATAGGGACATATGGTGCACTCTCAGTACAATCTGCTCTG
ATGCCGCATAGTTAAGCCAGCCCCGACACCCGCCAAAACCCGCTGAAGCGCCCTGAAGGGCTTGTCTGCT
CCCGGCATCCGCTTACAGACAAGCTTGGACCGTCTCCGGGAACTGCATGGGTCAAAAGTTTTCACCGTCA
TCACCGAAACGCCNNNGACGAAANGGCCTNGGGAAACCCCNTTTTNNNNAAGGTGAAGNNNGNNAAAAAA
AAGGGTTTC
